>Addgene plasmid #79964 | pCMV-EPN-49 | addgene partial sequence | sequence record 162115 | CMV-F 5'-CGCAAATGGGCGGTAGGCGTG-3'
TCTCTGGCTAACTAGAGAACCCACTGCTTACTGGCTTATCGAAATTAATACGACTCACTATAGGGAGACC
CAAGCTGGCTAGCGTTTAAACGGGCCCTCTAGAATTATCGATCCGGAGGTACCATGGCTGCGCGTGCGTC
CGGTAGCGGTAGCAGCCAGGCAATTGGTATTCTGGAACTGACCAGCATTGCAGCAGGTATGGAACTGGGT
GATGCAATGCTGAAAAGCGCGAACGTGGATCTGCTGGTGAGCAAAACCATTAGCCCGGGTAAATTTCTGC
TGATGCTGGGCGGTGATATTGGTGCGATTCAGCAGGCGATTGAAACCGGTACCAGCCAGGCGGGCGAACT
GCTGGTGGATAGCCTGGTGCTGGCAAACATTCATCCGAGCGTGCTGCCGGCGATTAGCGGTCTGAACAGC
GTGGATAAGCGTCAGGCGGTGGGTATTGTGGAAACCTGGAGCGTGGCGGCATGTATTAGCGCAGCGGATC
GTGCGGTGAAGGGTAGCAACGTGACCCTGGTGCGTGTGCACATGGCATTTGGTATTGGCGGTAAATGTTA
TATGGTGGTGGCGGGCGATGTGAGCGATGTGGCACTGGCGGTGACCGTGGCAAGCAGCAGCGCAGGCGCA
TACGGTCTGCTGGTGTATGCAAGCCTGATTCCGCGTCCGCATGAAGCAATGTGGCGTCAGATGGTGGAAG
GCCAGAAGCTGATCTCCGAAGAAGACCTGCTGCAGTCTCGTCCGGAACCGACCGCACCGCCGGAAGAATC
TTTCCGTTCTGGTGTTGAAACCACCACGCCACCGCAAAAACAGGAGCCGATCGACAAAGAACTGTACCCG
CTGACCTCTCTGCGTTCTCTGTTCGGTAACGACCCGTCTTCTCAGTGACTCGAGAAGCTTGCTAGCAGAT
CTTTTT
