>Addgene plasmid #79964 | pCMV-EPN-49 | addgene partial sequence | sequence record 162116 | Bglob-pA-R 5'-ttttggcagagggaaaaaga-3'
GGGTCGTTACCGAACAGAGAACGCAGAGAGGTCAGCGGGTACAGTTCTTTGTCGATCGGCTCCTGTTTTT
GCGGTGGCGTGGTGGTTTCAACACCAGAACGGAAAGATTCTTCCGGCGGTGCGGTCGGTTCCGGACGAGA
CTGCAGCAGGTCTTCTTCGGAGATCAGCTTCTGGCCTTCCACCATCTGACGCCACATTGCTTCATGCGGA
CGCGGAATCAGGCTTGCATACACCAGCAGACCGTATGCGCCTGCGCTGCTGCTTGCCACGGTCACCGCCA
GTGCCACATCGCTCACATCGCCCGCCACCACCATATAACATTTACCGCCAATACCAAATGCCATGTGCAC
ACGCACCAGGGTCACGTTGCTACCCTTCACCGCACGATCCGCTGCGCTAATACATGCCGCCACGCTCCAG
GTTTCCACAATACCCACCGCCTGACGCTTATCCACGCTGTTCAGACCGCTAATCGCCGGCAGCACGCTCG
GATGAATGTTTGCCAGCACCAGGCTATCCACCAGCAGTTCGCCCGCCTGGCTGGTACCGGTTTCAATCGC
CTGCTGAATCGCACCAATATCACCGCCCAGCATCAGCAGAAATTTACCCGGGCTAATGGTTTTGCTCACC
AGCAGATCCACGTTCGCGCTTTTCAGCATTGCATCACCCAGTTCCATACCTGCTGCAATGCTGGTCAGTT
CCAGAATACCAATTGCCTGGCTGCTACCGCTACCGGACGCACGCGCAGCCATGGTACCTCCGGATCGATA
ATTCTAGAGGGCCCGTTTAAACGCTAGCCAGCTTGGGTCTCCCTATAGTGAGTCGTATTAATTTCGATAA
GCCAGTAAGCAGTGGGTTCTCTAGTTAGCCAGAGAGCTCTGCTTATATAGAACCTCCCAC
