>Addgene plasmid #79964 | pCMV-EPN-49 | addgene partial sequence | sequence record 162117 | EPN-49
CTAGAATTATCGATCCGGAGGTACCATGGCTGCGCGTGCGTCCGGTAGCGGTAGCAGCCAGGCAATTGGT
ATTCTGGAACTGACCAGCATTGCAGCAGGTATGGAACTGGGTGATGCAATGCTGAAAAGCGCGAACGTGG
ATCTGCTGGTGAGCAAAACCATTAGCCCGGGTAAATTTCTGCTGATGCTGGGCGGTGATATTGGTGCGAT
TCAGCAGGCGATTGAAACCGGTACCAGCCAGGCGGGCGAACTGCTGGTGGATAGCCTGGTGCTGGCAAAC
ATTCATCCGAGCGTGCTGCCGGCGATTAGCGGTCTGAACAGCGTGGATAAGCGTCAGGCGGTGGGTATTG
TGGAAACCTGGAGCGTGGCGGCATGTATTAGCGCAGCGGATCGTGCGGTGAAGGGTAGCAACGTGACCCT
GGTGCGTGTGCACATGGCATTTGGTATTGGCGGTAAATGTTATATGGTGGTGGCGGGCGATGTGAGCGAT
GTGGCACTGGCGGTGACCGTGGCAAGCAGCAGCGCAGGCGCATACGGTCTGCTGGTGTATGCAAGCCTGA
TTCCGCGTCCGCATGAAGCAATGTGGCGTCAGATGGTGGAAGGCCAGAAGCTGATCTCCGAAGAAGACCT
GCTGCAGTCTCGTCCGGAACCGACCGCACCGCCGGAAGAATCTTTCCGTTCTGGTGTTGAAACCACCACG
CCACCGCAAAAACAGGAGCCGATCGACAAAGAACTGTACCCGCTGACCTCTCTGCGTTCTCTGTTCGGTA
ACGACCCGTCTTCTCAGTGACTCGAGAAGCTTGCTAGCAGATCTT
