[The description below was written by a language model from this plasmid's Addgene catalogue record.]
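Description:
pCMV-EPN-49 is a mammalian expression plasmid built on a pCMV backbone (about 5.4 kb without insert), with the insert cloned between the KpnI and XhoI sites. It is maintained in E. coli as a high-copy plasmid under ampicillin selection and carries a neomycin resistance marker that allows G418 selection of transfected mammalian cells. The record also lists it under bacterial expression. No feature table is provided, so the promoter, origins of replication and polyadenylation signals are not explicitly documented. The backbone name implies that expression is driven by a cytomegalovirus promoter.

The insert, EPN-49, encodes a designed "enveloped protein nanocage" fusion whose architecture is given as Myr1_G2A-4GS-O3-33-myc-Late1. Read from N- to C-terminus, this is a myristoylation signal carrying a G2A substitution, a glycine-serine linker, the O3-33 module (a computationally designed self-assembling protein cage subunit), a myc epitope tag for detection, and a late-domain element. Late domains are short motifs of the kind viruses use to recruit the host ESCRT machinery for membrane scission and budding. Replacing the glycine at position 2 generally removes the acceptor residue needed for N-myristoylation, so this variant most likely serves as a membrane-binding-deficient control, although the record does not say so.

The associated work concerns designed proteins that induce cells to release extracellular vesicles containing nanocages. In that context, the construct fits experiments testing how membrane association, self-assembly and ESCRT recruitment each contribute to nanocage release from transfected mammalian cells.
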