Addgene plasmid #79964: pCMV-EPN-49
Purpose: Myr1_G2A-4GS-O3-33-myc-Late1
Depositing lab: Neil King. Depositing organization: University of Washington. Publication: Designed proteins induce the formation of nanocage-containing extracellular vesicles. Votteler J, Ogohara C, Yi S, Hsia Y, Nattermann U, Belnap DM, King NP, Sundquist WI. Nature. 2016 Dec 8;540(7632):292-295. doi: 10.1038/nature20607. Epub 2016 Nov 30. PubMed 27919066.
Backbone
  Vector backbone: pCMV
  Backbone size w/o insert (bp): 5443
  Modifications to backbone: Inserts were cloned into the Kpn1 and Xho1 sites
  Vector type: Mammalian Expression, Bacterial Expression
  Selectable markers: Neomycin (select with G418)
Growth in bacteria
  Bacterial resistance: Ampicillin, 100 μg/mL
  Growth temperature: 37°C
  Growth strain: DH5alpha
  Copy number: High Copy
Gene/Insert
  Gene/Insert name: EPN-49
Terms and licenses: Academic/Nonprofit Terms; Industry Terms: Not Available to Industry
How to cite: pCMV-EPN-49 was a gift from Neil King (Addgene plasmid # 79964 ; http://n2t.net/addgene:79964 ; RRID:Addgene_79964)
